>Addgene plasmid #82883 | pDONR223_STC2_WT | addgene full sequence | sequence record 162488 | Addgene NGS Result
GGCAGTTCCCTACTCTCGCGTTAACGCTAGCATGGATGTTTTCCCAGTCACGACGTTGTAAAACGACGGC
CAGTCTTAAGCTCGGGCCCCAAATAATGATTTTATTTTGACTGATAGTGACCTGTTCGTTGCAACAAATT
GATGAGCAATGCTTTTTTATAATGCCAACTTTGTACAAAAAAGTTGGCACCATGTGTGCCGAGCGGCTGG
GCCAGTTCATGACCCTGGCTTTGGTGTTGGCCACCTTTGACCCGGCGCGGGGGACCGACGCCACCAACCC
ACCCGAGGGTCCCCAAGACAGGAGCTCCCAGCAGAAAGGCCGCCTGTCCCTGCAGAATACAGCGGAGATC
CAGCACTGTTTGGTCAACGCTGGCGATGTGGGGTGTGGCGTGTTTGAATGTTTCGAGAACAACTCTTGTG
AGATTCGGGGCTTACATGGGATTTGCATGACTTTTCTGCACAACGCTGGAAAATTTGATGCCCAGGGCAA
GTCATTCATCAAAGACGCCTTGAAATGTAAGGCCCACGCTCTGCGGCACAGGTTCGGCTGCATAAGCCGG
AAGTGCCCGGCCATCAGGGAAATGGTGTCCCAGTTGCAGCGGGAATGCTACCTCAAGCACGACCTGTGCG
CGGCTGCCCAGGAGAACACCCGGGTGATAGTGGAGATGATCCATTTCAAGGACTTGCTGCTGCACGAACC
CTACGTGGACCTCGTGAACTTGCTGCTGACCTGTGGGGAGGAGGTGAAGGAGGCCATCACCCACAGCGTG
CAGGTTCAGTGTGAGCAGAACTGGGGAAGCCTGTGCTCCATCTTGAGCTTCTGCACCTCGGCCATCCAGA
AGCCTCCCACGGCGCCCCCCGAGCGCCAGCCCCAGGTGGACAGAACCAAGCTCTCCAGGGCCCACCACGG
GGAAGCAGGACATCACCTCCCAGAGCCCAGCAGTAGGGAGACTGGCCGAGGTGCCAAGGGTGAGCGAGGT
AGCAAGAGCCACCCAAACGCCCATGCCCGAGGCAGAGTCGGGGGCCTTGGGGCTCAGGGACCTTCCGGAA
GCAGCGAGTGGGAAGACGAACAGTCTGAGTATTCTGATATCCGGAGGTGATTGCCAACTTTCTTGTACAA
AGTTGTCATTATAAGAAAGCATTGCTTATCAATTTGTTGCAACGAACAGGTCACTATCAGTCAAAATAAA
ATCATTATTTGCCATCCAGCTGATATCCCCTATAGTGAGTCGTATTACATGGTCATAGCTGTTTCCTGGC
AGCTCTGGCCCGTGTCTCAAAATCTCTGATGTTACATTGCACAAGATAAAAATATATCATCATGCCTCCT
CTAGACCAGCCAGGACAGAAATGCCTCGACTTCGCTGCTACCCAAGGTTGCCGGGTGACGCACACCGTGG
AAACGGATGAAGGCACGAACCCAGTGGACATAAGCCTGTTCGGTTCGTAAGCTGTAATGCAAGTAGCGTA
TGCGCTCACGCAACTGGTCCAGAACCTTGACCGAACGCAGCGGTGGTAACGGCGCAGTGGCGGTTTTCAT
GGCTTGTTATGACTGTTTTTTTGGGGTACAGTCTATGCCTCGGGCATCCAAGCAGCAAGCGCGTTACGCC
GTGGGTCGATGTTTGATGTTATGGAGCAGCAACGATGTTACGCAGCAGGGCAGTCGCCCTAAAACAAAGT
TAAACATTATGAGGGAAGCGGTGATCGCCGAAGTATCGACTCAACTATCAGAGGTAGTTGGCGTCATCGA
GCGCCATCTCGAACCGACGTTGCTGGCCGTACATTTGTACGGCTCCGCAGTGGATGGCGGCCTGAAGCCA
CACAGTGATATTGATTTGCTGGTTACGGTGACCGTAAGGCTTGATGAAACAACGCGGCGAGCTTTGATCA
ACGACCTTTTGGAAACTTCGGCTTCCCCTGGAGAGAGCGAGATTCTCCGCGCTGTAGAAGTCACCATTGT
TGTGCACGACGACATCATTCCGTGGCGTTATCCAGCTAAGCGCGAACTGCAATTTGGAGAATGGCAGCGC
AATGACATTCTTGCAGGTATCTTCGAGCCAGCCACGATCGACATTGATCTGGCTATCTTGCTGACAAAAG
CAAGAGAACATAGCGTTGCCTTGGTAGGTCCAGCGGCGGAGGAACTCTTTGATCCGGTTCCTGAACAGGA
TCTATTTGAGGCGCTAAATGAAACCTTAACGCTATGGAACTCGCCGCCCGACTGGGCTGGCGATGAGCGA
AATGTAGTGCTTACGTTGTCCCGCATTTGGTACAGCGCAGTAACCGGCAAAATCGCGCCGAAGGATGTCG
CTGCCGACTGGGCAATGGAGCGCCTGCCGGCCCAGTATCAGCCCGTCATACTTGAAGCTAGACAGGCTTA
TCTTGGACAAGAAGAAGATCGCTTGGCCTCGCGCGCAGATCAGTTGGAAGAATTTGTCCACTACGTGAAA
GGCGAGATCACCAAGGTAGTCGGCAAATAACCCTCGAGCCACCCATGACCAAAATCCCTTAACGTGAGTT
ACGCGTCGTTCCACTGAGCGTCAGACCCCGTAGAAAAGATCAAAGGATCTTCTTGAGATCCTTTTTTTCT
GCGCGTAATCTGCTGCTTGCAAACAAAAAAACCACCGCTACCAGCGGTGGTTTGTTTGCCGGATCAAGAG
CTACCAACTCTTTTTCCGAAGGTAACTGGCTTCAGCAGAGCGCAGATACCAAATACTGTTCTTCTAGTGT
AGCCGTAGTTAGGCCACCACTTCAAGAACTCTGTAGCACCGCCTACATACCTCGCTCTGCTAATCCTGTT
ACCAGTGGCTGCTGCCAGTGGCGATAAGTCGTGTCTTACCGGGTTGGACTCAAGACGATAGTTACCGGAT
AAGGCGCAGCGGTCGGGCTGAACGGGGGGTTCGTGCACACAGCCCAGCTTGGAGCGAACGACCTACACCG
AACTGAGATACCTACAGCGTGAGCTATGAGAAAGCGCCACGCTTCCCGAAGGGAGAAAGGCGGACAGGTA
TCCGGTAAGCGGCAGGGTCGGAACAGGAGAGCGCACGAGGGAGCTTCCAGGGGGAAACGCCTGGTATCTT
TATAGTCCTGTCGGGTTTCGCCACCTCTGACTTGAGCGTCGATTTTTGTGATGCTCGTCAGGGGGGCGGA
GCCTATGGAAAAACGCCAGCAACGCGGCCTTTTTACGGTTCCTGGCCTTTTGCTGGCCTTTTGCTCACAT
GTTCTTTCCTGCGTTATCCCCTGATTCTGTGGATAACCGTATTACCGCCTTTGAGTGAGCTGATACCGCT
CGCCGCAGCCGAACGACCGAGCGCAGCGAGTCAGTGAGCGAGGAAGCGGAAGAGCGCCCAATACGCAAAC
CGCCTCTCCCCGCGCGTTGGCCGATTCATTAATGCAGCTGGCACGACAGGTTTCCCGACTGGAAAGCGGG
CAGTGAGCGCAACGCAATTAATACGCGTACCGCTAGCCAGGAAGAGTTTGTAGAAACGCAAAAAGGCCAT
CCGTCAGGATGGCCTTCTGCTTAGTTTGATGCCTGGCAGTTTATGGCGGGCGTCCTGCCCGCCACCCTCC
GGGCCGTTGCTTCACAACGTTCAAATCCGCTCCCGGCGGATTTGTCCTACTCAGGAGAGCGTTCACCGAC
AAACAACAGATAAAACGAAAGGCCCAGTCTTCCGACTGAGCCTTTCGTTTTATTTGATGCCT
Features (pLannotate 1.2.2; 12 found; start..end, strand, type, name):
     38..74      -  CDS            lacZα (fragment): LacZα fragment of β-galactosidase; lacZ fragment
     91..186     +  protein_bind   attL3: mutant version of attL; recombination site for the Gateway® LR reaction LR Clonase™
    192..1097    +  CDS            STC2: STC2_HUMAN - Experimental evidence at protein level: Swiss-Prot protein existence level 1. Has an anti-hypocalcemic action on calcium and phosphate homeostasis. From Homo sapiens (Human).
   1108..1201    -  protein_bind   attL2 (fragment): mutant version of attL; recombination site for the Gateway® LR reaction LR Clonase™
   1219..1237    -  promoter       T7 promoter: promoter for bacteriophage T7 RNA polymerase
   1427..1450    +  promoter       Pc promoter (fragment): intI1 (promoter lies within the coding sequence); class 1 integron promoter
   1626..1682    +  CDS            GmR (fragment): gentamycin acetyltransferase; aacC1; confers resistance to gentamycin
   1689..2480    +  CDS            SmR: aminoglycoside adenylyltransferase (Murphy, 1985); aadA; confers resistance to spectinomycin and streptomycin
   2573..3161    +  rep_origin     ori: high-copy-number ColE1/pMB1/pBR322/pUC origin of replication
   3344..3436    +  CDS            lacI (fragment): lac repressor; lacI; The lac repressor binds to the lac operator to inhibit transcription in E. coli. This inhibition can be relieved by adding lactose or isopropyl-β-D-thiogalactopyranoside (IPTG).
   3491..3518    -  terminator     rrnB T2 terminator: transcription terminator T2 from the E. coli rrnB gene
   3650..3693    +  terminator     rrnB T1 terminator: Escherichia coli rrnB; transcription terminator T1 from the E. coli rrnB gene
