[The description below was written by a language model from this plasmid's Addgene catalogue record and pLannotate feature annotations shown in this document.]
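Description:
pDONR223_STC2_WT is a Gateway entry clone built on the Invitrogen pDONR223 backbone and carrying the wild-type open reading frame of human STC2 (stanniocalcin 2). It belongs to the Target Accelerator Plasmid Collection, a set of clones assembled for high-throughput functional phenotyping of somatic mutations found in lung cancer, in which wild-type clones such as this one presumably serve as the reference allele. The sequenced plasmid is about 3.7 kb. It replicates in E. coli from a high-copy ColE1/pUC-type origin and is selected with spectinomycin through the aadA (SmR) aminoglycoside adenylyltransferase gene. An integron-derived Pc promoter fragment and a short remnant of a gentamicin resistance gene lie just upstream of this marker.

The STC2 coding sequence is flanked by two attL recombination sites. The automated annotation labels these attL3 and a partial attL2, although the exact attL variant calls from such tools should be treated with caution. These sites allow the ORF to be transferred by an LR Clonase reaction into any compatible Gateway destination vector. The entry clone has no promoter driving the insert, so expression depends entirely on the destination vector chosen. The ORF is in "closed" format, with a stop codon immediately after the coding sequence, so it yields native or N-terminally tagged protein but cannot be fused to C-terminal tags. Other backbone features include rrnB T1 and T2 terminators, which insulate the cloning region from read-through transcription, and a T7 promoter beside the second attL site that points back toward the insert. Small lacZα and lacI fragments are also annotated, and M13 priming sites are listed for sequence verification.
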