Addgene plasmid #82883: pDONR223_STC2_WT
Purpose: Gateway Donor vector containing STC2, part of the Target Accelerator Plasmid Collection.
Depositing lab: Jesse Boehm & Matthew Meyerson & David Root. Depositing organization: Broad Institute. Publication: High-throughput Phenotyping of Lung Cancer Somatic Mutations. Berger AH, Brooks AN, Wu X, Shrestha Y, Chouinard C, Piccioni F, Bagul M, Kamburov A, Imielinski M, Hogstrom L, Zhu C, Yang X, Pantel S, Sakai R, Watson J, Kaplan N, Campbell JD, Singh S, Root DE, Narayan R, Natoli T, Lahr DL, Tirosh I, Tamayo P, Getz G, Wong B, Doench J, Subramanian A, Golub TR, Meyerson M, Boehm JS. Cancer Cell. 2016 Aug 8;30(2):214-28. doi: 10.1016/j.ccell.2016.06.022. Epub 2016 Jul 28. PubMed 27478040.
Backbone
  Vector backbone: pDONR223
  Backbone manufacturer: Invitrogen
  Vector type: Gateway Entry vector
Growth in bacteria
  Bacterial resistance: Spectinomycin, 50 μg/mL
  Growth temperature: 37°C
  Growth strain: DH5alpha
  Copy number: High Copy
Gene/Insert
  Gene/Insert name: STC2
  Species: H. sapiens (human)
  GenBank ID: NM_003714
  Entrez Gene: STC2 (a.k.a. STC-2, STCRP)
  Promoter: None
  Cloning method: Gateway Cloning
  Sequencing primers: 5′ M13pUC-fwd; 3′ M13-Rev
Terms and licenses: Academic/Nonprofit Terms; Industry Terms: Not Available to Industry
Depositor comments: CLOSED (stop codon immediately follows insert)
How to cite: pDONR223_STC2_WT was a gift from Jesse Boehm & Matthew Meyerson & David Root (Addgene plasmid # 82883 ; http://n2t.net/addgene:82883 ; RRID:Addgene_82883)
