>Addgene plasmid #82883 | pDONR223_STC2_WT | depositor partial sequence | sequence record 157609 | Insert sequence
ATGTGTGCCGAGCGGCTGGGCCAGTTCATGACCCTGGCTTTGGTGTTGGCCACCTTTGACCCGGCGCGGG
GGACCGACGCCACCAACCCACCCGAGGGTCCCCAAGACAGGAGCTCCCAGCAGAAAGGCCGCCTGTCCCT
GCAGAATACAGCGGAGATCCAGCACTGTTTGGTCAACGCTGGCGATGTGGGGTGTGGCGTGTTTGAATGT
TTCGAGAACAACTCTTGTGAGATTCGGGGCTTACATGGGATTTGCATGACTTTTCTGCACAACGCTGGAA
AATTTGATGCCCAGGGCAAGTCATTCATCAAAGACGCCTTGAAATGTAAGGCCCACGCTCTGCGGCACAG
GTTCGGCTGCATAAGCCGGAAGTGCCCGGCCATCAGGGAAATGGTGTCCCAGTTGCAGCGGGAATGCTAC
CTCAAGCACGACCTGTGCGCGGCTGCCCAGGAGAACACCCGGGTGATAGTGGAGATGATCCATTTCAAGG
ACTTGCTGCTGCACGAACCCTACGTGGACCTCGTGAACTTGCTGCTGACCTGTGGGGAGGAGGTGAAGGA
GGCCATCACCCACAGCGTGCAGGTTCAGTGTGAGCAGAACTGGGGAAGCCTGTGCTCCATCTTGAGCTTC
TGCACCTCGGCCATCCAGAAGCCTCCCACGGCGCCCCCCGAGCGCCAGCCCCAGGTGGACAGAACCAAGC
TCTCCAGGGCCCACCACGGGGAAGCAGGACATCACCTCCCAGAGCCCAGCAGTAGGGAGACTGGCCGAGG
TGCCAAGGGTGAGCGAGGTAGCAAGAGCCACCCAAACGCCCATGCCCGAGGCAGAGTCGGGGGCCTTGGG
GCTCAGGGACCTTCCGGAAGCAGCGAGTGGGAAGACGAACAGTCTGAGTATTCTGATATCCGGAGGTGA
